>Addgene plasmid #23759 | pDONR223-RIOK1 | depositor partial sequence | sequence record 10890 | Author sequence
ATGGACTACCGGCGGCTTCTCATGAGCCGGGTGGTCCCCGGGCAATTCGACGACGCGGACTCCTCTGACA
GTGAAAACAGAGACTTGAAGACAGTCAAAGAGAAGGATGACATTCTGTTTGAAGACCTTCAAGACAATGT
GAATGAGAATGGTGAAGGTGAAATAGAAGATGAGGAGGAGGAGGGTTATGATGATGATGATGATGACTGG
GACTGGGATGAAGGAGTTGGAAAACTCGCCAAGGGTTATGTCTGGAATGGAGGAAGCAACCCACAGGCAA
ATCGACAGACCTCCGACAGCAGTTCAGCCAAAATGTCTACTCCAGCAGACAAGGTCTTACGGAAATTTGA
GAATAAAATTAATTTAGATAAGCTAAATGTTACTGATTCCGTCATAAATAAAGTCACCGAAAAGTCTAGA
CAAAAGGAAGCAGATATGTATCGCATCAAAGATAAGGCAGACAGAGCAACTGTAGAACAGGTGTTGGATC
CCAGAACAAGAATGATTTTATTCAAGATGTTGACTAGAGGAATCATAACAGAGATAAATGGCTGCATTAG
CACAGGAAAAGAAGCTAATGTATACCATGCTAGCACAGCAAATGGAGAGAGCAGAGCAATCAAAATTTAT
AAAACTTCTATTTTGGTGTTCAAAGATCGGGATAAATATGTAAGTGGAGAATTCAGATTTCGTCATGGCT
ATTGTAAAGGAAACCCTAGGAAAATGGTGAAAACTTGGGCAGAAAAAGAAATGAGGAACTTAATCAGGCT
AAACACAGCAGAGATACCATGTCCAGAACCAATAATGCTAAGAAGTCATGTTCTTGTCATGAGTTTCATC
GGTAAAGATGACATGCCTGCACCACTCTTGAAAAATGTCCAGTTATCAGAATCCAAGGCTCGGGAGTTGT
ACCTGCAGGTCATTCAGTACATGAGAAGAATGTATCAGGATGCCAGACTTGTCCATGCAGATCTCAGTGA
ATTTAACATGCTGTACCACGGTGGAGGCGTGTATATCATTGACGTGTCTCAGTCCGTGGAGCACGACCAC
CCACATGCCTTGGAGTTCTTGAGAAAGGATTGCGCCAACGTCAATGATTTCTTTATGAGGCACAGTGTTG
CTGTCATGACTGTGCGGGAGCTCTTTGAATTTGTCACAGATCCATCCATTACACATGAGAACATGGATGC
TTATCTCTCAAAGGCCATGGAAATAGCATCTCAAAGGACCAAGGAAGAACGGTCTAGCCAAGATCATGTG
GATGAAGAGGTGTTTAAGCGAGCATATATTCCTAGAACCTTGAATGAAGTGAAAAATTATGAGAGGGATA
TGGACATAATTATGAAATTGAAGGAAGAGGACATGGCCATGAATGCCCAACAAGATAATATTCTATACCA
GACTGTTACAGGATTGAAGAAAGATTTGTCAGGAGTTCAGAAGGTCCCTGCACTCCTAGAAAATCAAGTG
GAGGAAAGGACTTGTTCTGATTCAGAAGATATTGGAAGCTCTGAGTGCTCTGACACAGACTCTGAAGAGC
AGGGAGACCATGCCCGCCCCAAGAAACACACCACGGACCCTGACATTGATAAAAAAGAAAGAAAAAAGAT
GGTCAAGGAAGCCCAGAGAGAGAAAAGAAAAAACAAAATTCCTAAACATGTGAAAAAAAGAAAGGAGAAG
ACAGCCAAGACGAAAAAAGGCAAATAG
