>Addgene plasmid #23759 | pDONR223-RIOK1 | addgene partial sequence | sequence record 29603 | 23759 with M13pUc-fwd
GGCCCAATAATGATTTTATTTTGACTGATAGTGACCTGTTCGTTGCAACAAATTGATGAGCAATGCTTTT
TTATAATGCCAACTTTGTACAAAAAAGTTGGCATGGACTACCGGCGGCTTCTCATGAGCCGGGTGGTCCC
CGGGCAATTCGACGACGCGGACTCCTCTGACAGTGAAAACAGAGACTTGAAGACAGTCAAAGAGAAGGAT
GACATTCTGTTTGAAGACCTTCAAGACAATGTGAATGAGAATGGTGAAGGTGAAATAGAAGATGAGGAGG
AGGAGGGTTATGATGATGATGATGATGACTGGGACTGGGATGAAGGAGTTGGAAAACTCGCCAAGGGTTA
TGTCTGGAATGGAGGAAGCAACCCACAGGCAAATCGACAGACCTCCGACAGCAGTTCAGCCAAAATGTCT
ACTCCAGCAGACAAGGTCTTACGGAAATTTGAGAATAAAATTAATTTAGATAAGCTAAATGTTACTGATT
CCGTCATAAATAAAGTCACCGAAAAGTCTAGACAAAAGGAAGCAGATATGTATCGCATCAAAGATAAGGC
AGACAGAGCAACTGTAGAACAGGTGTTGGATCCCAGAACAAGAATGATTTTATTCAAGATGTTGACTAGA
GGAATCATAACAGAGATAAATGGCTGCATTAGCACAGGAAAAGAAGCTAATGTATACCATGCTAGCACAG
CAAATGGAGAGAGCAGAGCAATCAAAATTTATAAAACTTCTATTTTGGTGTTCAAAGATCGGGATA
