[The description below was written by a language model from this plasmid's Addgene catalogue record.]
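Description:
pDONR223-RIOK1 is a Gateway entry clone built in the pDONR223 donor backbone (Invitrogen; about 5 kb without insert) and carrying the human RIOK1 open reading frame, which encodes RIO kinase 1. The insert is recorded as roughly 1.7 kb and was introduced by Gateway recombination. The plasmid is maintained at high copy in standard E. coli cloning strains under spectinomycin selection. No feature table accompanies the record, so the origin of replication and the exact recombination sites are not itemised. As a recombined pDONR-derived clone, the ORF would be expected to sit between attL sites, ready for transfer by an LR reaction. M13 forward and reverse priming sites flanking the insert are listed for sequence verification.

The ORF was deliberately cloned without a stop codon. This "open" configuration lets it be recombined in frame into a destination vector that supplies a C-terminal epitope tag of the user's choice along with the terminating codon. The record does not list a eukaryotic promoter, and the depositors state that the plasmid should not be transfected directly. It serves purely as a shuttle and archival source of the coding sequence. For mammalian expression, the depositors point to a companion set of lentiviral Gateway destination vectors (pLX301 to pLX304), which are obtained separately.

The clone belongs to a kit of ORF entry clones. The associated publication concerns resistance to RAF inhibition through reactivation of the MAP kinase pathway, which points to use of the collection in gain-of-function work once the ORFs have been moved into expression vectors.
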