Addgene plasmid #23759: pDONR223-RIOK1
Depositing lab: William Hahn & David Root. Depositing organization: Dana-Farber Cancer Institute. Publication: COT drives resistance to RAF inhibition through MAP kinase pathway reactivation. Johannessen CM, Boehm JS, Kim SY, Thomas SR, Wardwell L, Johnson LA, Emery CM, Stransky N, Cogdill AP, Barretina J, Caponigro G, Hieronymus H, Murray RR, Salehi-Ashtiani K, Hill DE, Vidal M, Zhao JJ, Yang X, Alkan O, Kim S, Harris JL, Wilson CJ, Myer VE, Finan PM, Root DE, Roberts TM, Golub T, Flaherty KT, Dummer R, Weber BL, Sellers WR, Schlegel R, Wargo JA, Hahn WC, Garraway LA. Nature. 2010 Dec 16;468(7326):968-72. doi: 10.1038/nature09627 PubMed 21107320.
Backbone
  Vector backbone: pDONR223
  Backbone manufacturer: Invitrogen
  Backbone size w/o insert (bp): 5005
  Vector type: Gateway Donor vector
Growth in bacteria
  Bacterial resistance: Spectinomycin, 50 μg/mL
  Growth temperature: 37°C
  Growth strain: DH5alpha
  Copy number: High Copy
Gene/Insert
  Gene/Insert name: RIOK1 (alt name: RIO kinase 1 (yeast))
  Species: H. sapiens (human)
  Insert size (bp): 1707
  Entrez Gene: RIOK1 (a.k.a. AD034, RIO1, RRP10, bA288G3.1)
  Cloning method: Gateway Cloning
  Sequencing primers: 5′ M13pUC-fwd; 3′ M13rev
Terms and licenses: Academic/Nonprofit Terms; Industry Terms: Not Available to Industry
Depositor comments: The ORF has no Stop codon. This design enables easy recombination into a destination vector to add an epitope tag of choice and Stop codon to the ORF. Do NOT use this plasmid directly for transfections. A set of 4 custom lentiviral vectors is available ( pLX301 (http://www.addgene.org/25895/) , pLX302 (http://www.addgene.org/25896/) , pLX303 (http://www.addgene.org/25897/) , pLX304 (http://www.addgene.org/25890/) ) to be used to express these ORFs in mammalian cells. These plasmids are not included in the kit and must be ordered separately.
How to cite: pDONR223-RIOK1 was a gift from William Hahn & David Root (Addgene plasmid # 23759 ; http://n2t.net/addgene:23759 ; RRID:Addgene_23759)
